>Addgene plasmid #233873 | pXD80ENSF25-Pct3-(–)-Eddh(nHis6)(G3C) | addgene full sequence | sequence record 463817 | Addgene NGS Result
GGCGGGCTGGCCGGCCTTCTAAAACAATTCATCCAGTAAAATATAATATTTTATTTTCTCCCAATCAGGC
TTGATCCCCAGTAAGTCAAAAAATAGCTCGACATACTGTTCTTCCCCGATATCCTCCCTGATCGACCGGA
CGCAGAAGGCAATGTCATACCACTTGTCCGCCCTGCCGCTTCTCCCAAGATCAATAAAGCCACTTACTTT
GCCATCTTTCACAAAGATGTTGCTGTCTCCCAGGTCGCCGTGGGAAAAGACAAGTTCCTCTTCGGGCTTT
TCCGTCTTTAAAAAATCATACAGCTCGCGCGGATCTTTAAATGGAGTGTCTTCTTCCCAGTTTTCGCAAT
CCACATCGGCCAGATCGTTATTCAGTAAGTAATCCAATTCGGCTAAGCGGCTGTCTAAGCTATTCGTATA
GGGACAATCCGATATGTCGATGGAGTGAAAGAGCCTGATGCACTCCGCATACAGCTCGATAATCTTTTCA
GGGCTTTGTTCATCTTCATACTCTTCCGAGCAAAGGACGCCATCGGCCTCACTCATGAGCAGATTGCTCC
AGCCATCATGCCGTTCAAAGTGCAGGACCTTTGGAACAGGCAGCTTTCCTTCCAGCCATAGCATCATGTC
CTTTTCCCGTTCCACATCATAGGTGGTCCCTTTATACCGGCTGTCCGTCATTTTTAAATATAGGTTTTCA
TTTTCTCCCACCAGCTTATATACCTTAGCAGGAGACATTCCTTCCGTATCTTTTACGCAGCGGTATTTTT
CGATCAGTTTTTTCAATTCCGGTGATATTCTCATTTTAGCCATGATGTTTAACTTTGTTTTAGGGCGACT
GCCCTGCTGCGTAACATCGTTGCTGCTCCATAACATCAAACATCGACCCACGGCGTAACGCGCTTGCTGC
TTGGATGCCCGAGGCATAGACTGTACCCCAAAAAAACAGTCATAACAAGCCATGAAAACCGCCACTGCGC
CGTTACCACCGCTGCGTTCGGTCAAGGTTCTGGACCAGTTGCGTGAGCGCATACGCTACTTGCATTACAG
CTTACGAACCGAACAGGCTTATGTCCACTGGGTTCGTGCCTTCATCCGTTTCCACGGTGTGCGTCACCCG
GCAACCTTGGGCAGCAGCGAAGTCGAGGCATTTCTGTCCTGGCTGGCGAACGAGCGCAAGGTTTCGGTCT
CCACGCATTCGAAACCGGTATCCCGCCGCCGCCGCCGGATACCGGTTTCGAATTGAGATTGCCACCTGAC
GTCTAAGAAACCATTATTATCATGACATTAACCTATAAAAATAGGCGTATCACGAGGCCCTTTCGTCTTC
AAGGCGAAAAAACCCCGCCGAAGCGGGGTTTTTTGCGAAATATAATGACCCTCTTGATAACCCAAGAGGG
CATTTTTTAGGAACGGTTATTTGATTATTAATCCGGCGGCAACTGAAACGATTCGGATCCTGTATTACTA
TTCTGAATTCGCGGCCGCTTCTAGATCTAGCGCTTGAATTTCGCGTACCGCTCTCGCGCAATTTCGAGTG
TCGAGTTCCTGACACGCTCAAAGCGTTCTTTGTCCTTCTGCCATAGGCTACGAACAGCAAGCCCACGCAC
CGAATTGAATATCAACCAAAGGATATCTTCTGCATCATCACGCGAAAGACCACGGCTCACCAGAACACCA
AGCCACATATCCTCGACGACAAACCGATTCCTCTCTACCGTGCGCTGAATACCCTCGCGTAACGCTGGGT
CCCGGTCGGCAGCCACAATCAAATCAAGGCTGATAGAGAAGTCATCGTCGAGGAAAAATTCGGCGGCGTC
GTCCAGCATTTGCTGGATGACGTCATCCTCTGGCTTCAATTTCGCTAATCGAGCCCGACTGCGTTCGGTG
ATCTGTTCGTAAAGCCATTCAAAAGTGGCAAGCAGAAGCTCAAGCTTTGTCGGGAAATGATGGCTCTGCG
CTCCTCTGGAGACACCAGCAGCACCGGGCACATCTGCGATCCGGAATCCCGCGTAACCTTTTTCCCGTAA
AACCCCCAGGGCCGCTGCAATCAACTTGCCCTGGGTCTCCATTGCGCGCTCTGCCTGTGTTCTTCTCTTT
GGACTCATGATCACCAGCGACCTGCTTTCGTTCGTCCGGGCATCACCCGGGTTACTATCTAGTATCAATA
ACTAGATTATTGGTTGAAACGTACTATGTCAAGCAGTTCTAAAGATTGACTCCAAACGGTCGCCTTGCTA
TGCTCGTTTCGTTTCCTCCGCACGCGCGCGAAAGGCTCCTTCACGGAGCCAATGTACGCAAAAAACCCCG
CTTCAGCGGGGTTTTTTCGCCAAAAAAAACCCCGCCCTGTCAGGGGCGGGGTTTTTTTTTTTAGGGCCCT
ACTGACTGTGAGCCCGCTCGATCAACGGATCGGTAAAATACGGGCGAAAAAGAGAATCCCGAGCTTTTTT
GTTGCCGCATAGCGTATAGTAAGCATGTGCCCTCGAGGTGAGGGCGAGTGTTGCGGCCAGTAACAAACAG
ACAATCTGGTCTGTTTGTATTATGCAGCACACAGTGTTACCTCCTCGGGGACGAGGAGAGGAAAGAGGAT
TTAAAAATGCATCACCATCACCATCACGACTACGACATCCCGACTACCGAGTACAACAACGAGTACAACC
TTGACCTGTACCCGAAGAAGCTGCACTGGAAGGAGGGCGACCTCACTGCCACGCGCACGACCATGTGGTC
GGGCCCGGGCTGCCACGAGGGATGCCAGGTGATCTTCTACACGGACGACGACGGCAAGCTCGTGAAGGTT
GAGGGCGATCCGAACAGCCCGTTCAACCAGGGGCGCCTCTGCATGCGCTGCCTGGAGCTGCCCGAGCTCG
TGAACCACGAGGAGCGCCTGCGCTACCCCATGAAGCGCGCCGGGAAGCGCGGCGAGGACAAGTGGGAGCG
CGTGAGCTGGGACAAGGCCTACGATATCATCGAGGAAAAGGTCCGCGCGTTCCAGGAGAAGGACGGCCCC
GAGTCCATCATCTCCATGATCGGCACCGGCCGCAACGTCTCGCAGGTCATCGCGCACAACCAGTACGCGA
ACTTCGGCGGCCCCGACCTCACGCTCTGCTTCCTGTCGGGCGACTCGTGCATGCTGCCGCGCACGGCGCT
CTGCTACGTGGTCATGGGCAACCAGTGGGTGGCCGACATGAGCCAGTTCCGCCCCGACCGCTACGAGAAC
GACCCCGAGTGGCAGATCCCCGAGTGCATCGTCATCTGGGGCACGAACCCGGTCGTGTGCAACTCCGACG
CCTTCCTCGGCCACTGGATCGTGGAGGCCATGAAGCGCGGCAGCGAGCTCGTGACCATCGACCCGCAGCT
CACGTGGATCGCCTCCAAGTCCAAGTACTGGCTGCGCCTGCGCCCCGGCACCGACGCGGCGCTCGCCCTC
GGCATGATGAACGTCATCATCGGCGAGGACCTCGTGGACCACGACTTCATCGACAAGTGGACCTACGGCT
TTGAGGCGCTTGCCGAGCGCGTGAAGGACTATCCGGTTGAGAAGGTGGCCGAGATCTGCTGGGTCGAGCC
CGAGCTCATCGTGGAGGCCGCGCGCTTCTACGCGAAGGCCCACCCCTCCACCATCCAGTGGGGCCTCGCC
GTGGACATGTCGAAGATCGGCACCCCTACGGCCCACGCCATCGCCTGCTTGGCCGGCATCACGGGCAACA
TCGACAACCCCGGCGGCAACATCCTCATCGACCAGGCCTGCGGCCTGGAGTTCGGCTACAACTCCGGCAT
CGAGTACCTCAAAGAGGGCATGGTGGAGAAGCGCCTGGGCAACTCCAAGTACAACCTGAAGAAGTACGGC
TTCACGGCGTCCTCCCAGTCCGACGCCATCCTCGAGGCGTGCGAGACCGGCCTTGACGAGAAGGGCGACC
CGCGCCCGGTGAACATGCTGTGGATCCAGTCCTCCAACCCCATCACGAACATGGGCCAGGACGCGCCGCG
CATCTACCGCGCCATGGAGAAGGTACCGTTCATCTGCGTGGTCGACCTGTTCAAGACGCCGTTCATCGTG
GCCTGCGCCGACCTCGTGCTGCCCTGCGCCATGTCCAACGAGCGCGACTGCATCCGCGTGTGGTTCGACC
CGGTCCGCTCGCTCACGAAGTGCTCGAGCTTCTACGAGGCGAAGGAAGACGAGCAGATCATGATCGACCT
GGGGCACCGTTTGGCACCCGAGAGCTGGCCCGAGTGGGTCAAGGAGCCGCGCGACTACATGAACTGGCGC
CTCCAGGTGGGCAACTGCGGCTTCACCATGGAGGAGCTGGAGAACGACCATGCCGGCATGATCTACAACG
ACTTCCGCTACTACAAGTACGAGAAGGGCCTGCTGCGTCCCGACGGCCAGCCCGGCTTCATGACCCCTAC
GGGCCGCTACGAGTTCTACATCAGCCTGTTCGACAGCTGGGGCGTGGACGCGCTGCCGTTCTACGAGGAG
CCTCCCACCTCGCCGGTCTCCACGCCGGAGCTGGCCGAGGAGTACCCGCTCGTGCTCACCACGGGCAAGC
GCTCCTTCGAGTTCTTCCACTCCGAGTGGCGCCAGGCGAACACGACGAGCCGCGAGCTGCACCCGGTGCC
CTACTTCGACATCCATCCCGACACGGCGGCGAAATACGGCGTGGCCGAGGGCCAGTGGACCTGGATCGAG
AACCAGATGGGCAAGTGCCGCCAGGTGGCGCGCTTCAACGACACGCTCGATCCCCGCGTCATCTCCACCG
AGCACGGCTGGTGGTTCCCCGAGCAGGAGGCGGCCGAGCCGAGCCTGTTCGGCGTGTTCGACTGCAACCC
GAACAACCTCATTCCCATGTGCGAGAACGGCCCGTCCGGCTACGGCGCGCCCATCAAGTGCGGCATGGCG
AAGGTGTACCCCTGCACGCCGGACAACATGAGGCCCGAGGACCAGCCCACCTACCAGGTGACGGCCACGA
ACGGCTACACGCACGGCCCCTCGCACAAGAGCGACGAGCCTAGCTTCTACGACCAGAACAAGTAAGGGGG
AGACATCATGGCACAAACCGGCGAATACGGCCTTCTGATCGACTACCAGTACTGCTCGGGCTGCCACGCC
TGCGAGGTGGCCTGCAAGAAGGAGCATGACCTGCCCAAGGGCGACTTCGGCATCAAGATCGTGCAGGACG
GCCCGCGCCAGTGCTCCGACGGCGTGTGGGAGTACGACTACCTGCCCGTGCCCACGCACCTGTGCGACCT
GTGCGCCGTGCGCGTGGAGGCCGGCAAGCTTCCCACCTGCGTGCACCACTGCCAGGCCGGCGTCATGGTC
TACGGCACGCTGGAGGAGCTCGCCGCCAAGGCTAAGGCGGCCGCGAAGGACAAGATGGTGATCTTCGCGA
AGTAGACTAGTCGACTCACACTGGCTCACCTTCGGGTGGGCCTTTCTGCGTTTATATACTAGAGAGAGAA
TATAAAAAGCCAGATTATTAATCCGGCTTTTTTATTATTTAATTCCTGTTATAAAAAAAGGATCAATTTT
GAACTCTCTCCCAAAGTTGATCCCTTAACGATCCCTGCAGGAGAAGGCCATCCTGACGGATGGCCTTTTT
GAAGCTTTCTAGAATCGGGGGCCCCCGGGGGGATTCTAGAACAATGGAAGTCCTCGTCTCGCCCTCGAAT
TAGCCCGCTTAATGAGCGGGCTTTTTTTGAATTAATTCTCGCGAGCTGGCACGACAGGTTTCCCGACTGG
AAAGCGGGCAGTGAGCGCAACGCAATTAATGTAAGTTAGCGCGAATTGCAAGCTGGCCGACGCGCTGGGC
TACGTCTTGCTGGCGTTCGGGAGCAGAAGAGCATACATCTGGAAGCAAAGCCAGGAAAGCGGCCTATGGA
GCTGTGCGGCAGCGCTCAGTAGGCAATTTTTCAAAATATTGTTAAGCCTTTTCTGAGCATGGTATTTTTC
ATGGTATTACCAATTAGCAGGAAAATAAGCCATTGAATATAAAAGATAAAAATGTCTTGTTTACAATAGA
GTGGGGGGGGTCAGCCTGCCGCCTTGGGCCGGGTGATGTCGTACTTGCCCGCCGCGAACTCGGTTACCGT
CCAGCCCAGCGCGACCAGCTCCGGCAACGCCTCGCGCACCCGCTGGCGGCGCTTGCGCATGGTCGAACCA
CTGGCCTCTGACGGCCAGACATAGCCGCACAAGGTATCTATGGAAGCCTTGCCGGTTTTGCCGGGGTCGA
TCCAGCCACACAGCCGCTGGTGCAGCAGGCGGGCGGTTTCGCTGTCCAGCGCCCGCACCTCGTCCATGCT
GATGCGCACATGCTGGCCGCCACCCATGACGGCCTGCGCGATCAAGGGGTTCAGGGCCACGTACAGGCGC
CCGTCCGCCTCGTCGCTGGCGTACTCCGACAGCAGCCGAAACCCCTGCCGCTTGCGGCCATTCTGGGCGA
TGATGGATACCTTCCAAAGGCGCTCGATGCAGTCCTGTATGTGCTTGAGCGCCCCACCACTATCGACCTC
TGCCCCGATTTCCTTTGCCAGCGCCCGATAGCTACCTTTGACCACCATGGCATCAGCGGTGACGGCCTCC
CACTTGGGTTCCAGGAACAGCCGGAGCTGCCGTCCGCCTTCGGTCTTGGGTTCCGGGCCAAGCACTAGGC
CATTAGGCCCAGCCATGGCCACCAGCCCTTGCAGGATGCGCAGATCATCAGCGCCCAGCGGCTCCGGGCC
GCTGAACTCGATCCGCTTGCCGTCGCCGTAGTCATACGTCACGTCCAGCTTGCTGCGCTTGCGCTCGCCC
CGCTTGAGGGCACGGAACAGGCCGGGGGCCAGACAGTGCGCCGGGTCGTGTCGGACGTGGCTGAGGCTGT
GCTTGTTCTTAGGCTTCACCACGGGGCACCCCCTTGCTCTTGCGCTGCCTCTCCAGCACGGCGGGCTTGA
GCACCCCGCCGTCATGCCGCCTGAACCACCGATCAGCGAACGGTGCGCCATAGTTGGCCTTGCTCACACC
GAAGCGGACGAAGAACCGGCGCTGGTCGTCGTCCACACCCCATTCCTCGGCCTCGGCGCTGGTCATGCTC
GACAGGTAGGACTGCCAGCGGATGTTATCGACCAGTACCGAGCTGCCCCGGCTGGCCTGCTGCTGGTCGC
CTGCGCCCATCATGGCCGCGCCCTTGCTGGCATGGTGCAGGAACACGATAGAGCACCCGGTATCGGCGGC
GATGGCCTCCATGCGACCGATGACCTGGGCCATGGGGCCGCTGGCGTTTTCTTCCTCGATGTGGAACCGG
CGCAGCGTGTCCAGCACCATCAGGCGGCGGCCCTCGGCGGCGCGCTTGAGGCCGTCGAACCACTCCGGGG
CCATGATGTTGGGCAGGCTGCCGATCAGCGGCTGGATCAGCAGGCCGTCAGCCACGGCTTGCCGTTCCTC
GGCGCTGAGGTGCGCCCCAAGGGCGTGCAGGCGGTGATGAATGGCGGTGGGCGGGTCTTCGGCGGGCAGG
TAGATCACCGGGCCGGTGGGCAGTTCGCCCACCTCCAGCAGATCCGGCCCGCCTGCAATCTGTGCGGCCA
GTTGCAGGGCCAGCATGGATTTACCGGCACCACCGGGCGACACCAGCGCCCCGACCGTACCGGCCACCAT
GTTGGGCAAAACGTAGTCCAGCGGTGGCGGCGCTGCTGCGAACGCCTCCAGAATATTGATAGGCTTATGG
GTAGCCATTGATTGCCTCCTTTGCAGGCAGTTGGTGGTTAGGCGCTGGCGGGGTCACTACCCCCGCCCTG
CGCCGCTCTGAGTTCTTCCAGGCACTCGCGCAGCGCCTCGTATTCGTCGTCGGTCAGCCAGAACTTGCGC
TGACGCATCCCTTTGGCCTTCATGCGCTCGGCATATCGCGCTTGGCGTACAGCGTCAGGGCTGGCCAGCA
GGTCGCCGGTCTGCTTGTCCTTTTGGTCTTTCATATCAGTCACCGAGAAACTTGCCGGGGCCGAAAGGCT
TGTCTTCGCGGAACAAGGACAAGGTGCAGCCGTCAAGGTTAAGGCTGGCCATATCAGCGACTGAAAAGCG
GCCAGCCTCGGCCTTGTTTGACGTATAACCAAAGCCACCGGGCAACCAATAGCCCTTGTCACTTTTGATC
AGGTAGACCGACCCTGAAGCGCTTTTTTCGTATTCCATAAAACCCCCTTCTGTGCGTGAGTACTCATAGT
ATAACAGGCGTGAGTACCAACGCAAGCACTACATGCTGAAATCTGGCCCGCCCCTGTCCATGCCTCGCTG
GCGGGGTGCCGGTGCCCGTGCCAGCTCGGCCCGCGCAAGCTGGACGCTGGGCAGACCCATGACCTTGCTG
ACGGTGCGCTCGATGTAATCCGCTTCGTGGCCGGGCTTGCGCTCTGCCAGCGCTGGGCTGGCCTCGGCCA
TGGCCTTGCCGATTTCCTCGGCACTGCGGCCCCGGCTGGCCAGCTTCTGCGCGGCGATAAAGTCGCACTT
GCTGAGGTCATCACCGAAGCGCTTGACCAGCCCGGCCATCTCGCTGCGGTACTCGTCCAGCGCCGTGCGC
CGGTGGCGGCTAAGCTGCCGCTCGGACAGTTCGAGGCTGGCCAGCCTGCGGGCCTTCTCCTGCTGCCGCT
GGGCCTGCTCGATCTGCTGGCCAGCCTGCTGCACCAGCGCCGGGCCAGCGGTGGCGGTCTTGCCCTTGGA
TTCACGCAGCAGCACCCACGGCTGATAACCGGCGCGGGTGGTGTGCTTGTCCTTGCGGTTGGTGAAGCCC
GCCAAGCGGCCATAGTGGCGGCTGTCGGCGCTGGCCGGGTCGGCGTCGTACTCGCTGGCCAGCGTCCGGG
CAATCTGCCCCCGAAGTTCACCGCCTGCGGCGTCGGCCACCTTGACCCATGCCTGATAGTTCTTCGGGCT
GGTTTCCACTACCAGGGCAGGCTCCCGGCCCTCGGCTTTCATGTCATCCAGGTCAAACTCGCTGAGGTCG
TCCACCAGCACCAGACCATGCCGCTCCTGCTCGGCGGGCCTGATATACACGTCATTGCCCTGGGCATTCA
TCCGCTTGAGCCATGGCGTGTTCTGGAGCACTTCGGCGGCTGACCATTCCCGGTTCATCATCTGGCCGGT
GGTGGCGTCCCTGACGCCGATATCGAAGCGCTCACAGCCCATGGCCTTGAGCTGTCGGCCTATGGCCTGC
AAAGTCCTGTCGTTCTTCATCGGGCCACCAAGCGCAGCCAGATCGAGCCGTCCTCGGTTGTCAGTGGCGT
CAGGTCGAGCAAGAGCAACGATGCGATCAGCAGCACCACCGTAGGCATCATGGAAGCCAGCATCACGGTT
AGCCATAGCTTCCAGTGCCACCCCCGCGACGCGCTCCGGGCGCTCTGCGCGGCGCTGCTCACCTCGGCGG
CTACCTCCCGCAACTCTTTGGCCAGCTCCACCCATGCCGCCCCTGTCTGGCGCTGGGCTTTCAGCCACTC
CGCCGCCTGCGCCTCGCTGGCCTGCTGGGTCTGGCTCATGACCTGCCGGGCTTCGTCGGCCAGTGTCGCC
ATGCTCTGGGCCAGCGGTTCGATCTGCTCCGCTAACTCGTTGATGCCTCTGGATTTCTTCACTCTGTCGA
TTGCGTTCATGGTCTATTGCCTCCCGGTATTCCTGTAAGTCGATGATCTGGGCGTTGGCGGTGTCGATGT
TCAGGGCCACGTCTGCCCGGTCGGTGCGGATGCCCCGGCCTTCCATCTCCACCACGTTCGGCCCCAGGTG
AACACCGGGCAGGCGCTCGATGCCCTGCGCCTCAAGTGTTCTGTGGTCAATGCGGGCGTCGTGGCCTGCC
CGCTCTAATGCCCGGTTGGCATGGTCGGCCCATGCCTCGCGGGTCTGCTCAAGCCATGCCTTGGGCTTGA
GCGCTTCGGTCTTCTGTGCCCCGCCCTTCTCCGGGGTCTTGCCGTTGTACCGCTTGAACCACTGAGCGGC
GGGCCGCTCGATGCCGTCATTGATCCGCTCGGAGATCATCAGGTGGCAGTGCGGGTTCTCGCCGCCACCG
GCATGGATGGCCAGCGTATACGGCAGGCGCTCGGCACCGGTCAGGTGCTGGGCGAACTCGGACGCCAGCG
CCTTCTGCTGGTCGAGGGTCAGCTCGACCGGCAGGGCAAATTCGACCTCCTTGAACAGCCGCCCATTGGC
GCGTTCATACAGGTCGGCAGCATCCCAGTAGTCGGCGGGCCGCTCGACGAACTCCGGCATGTGCCCGGAT
TCGGCGTGCAAGACTTCATCCATGTCGCGGGCATACTTGCCTTCGCGCTGGATGAAGTCGGCCTTGGCCC
TGGCCGATTGGCCGCCCGACCTGCTGCCGGTTTTCGCCGTAAGGTGATAAATCGCCATGCTGCCTCGCTG
TTGCTTTTGCTTTTCGGCTCCATGCAATGGCCCTCGGAGAGCGCACCGCCCGAAGGGTGGCCGTTAGGCC
AGTTTCTCGAAGAGAAACCGGTAAGTGCGCCCTCCCCTACAAAGTAGGGTCGGGATTGCCGCCGCTGTGC
CTCCATGATAGCCTACGAGACAGCACATTAACAATGGGGTGTCAAGATGGTTAAGGGGAGCAACAAGGCG
GCGGATCGGCTGGCCAAGCTCGAAGAACAACGAGCGCGAATCAATGCCGAAATTCAGCGGGTGCGGGCAA
GGGAACAGCAGCAAGAGCGCAAGAACGAAACAAGGCGCAAGGTGCTGGTGGGGGCCATGATTTTGGCCAA
GGTGAACAGCAGCGAGTGGCCGGAGGATCGGCTCATGGCGGCAATGGATGCGTACCTTGAACGCGACCAC
GACCGCGCCTTGTTCGGTCTGCCGCCACGCCAGAAGGATGAGCCGGGCTGAATGATCGACCGAGACAGGC
CCTGCGGGGCTGCACACGCGCCCCCACCCTTCGGGTAGGGGGAAAGGCCGCTAAAGCGGCTAAAAGCGCT
CCAGCGTATTTCTGCGGGGTTTGGTGTGGGGTTTAGCGGGCTTTGCCCGCCTTTCCCCCTGCCGCGCAGC
GGTGGGGCGGTGTGTAGCCTAGCGCAGCGAATAGACCAGCTATCCGGCCTCTGGCCGGGCATATTGGGCA
AGGGCAGCAGCGCCCCACAAGGGCGCTGATAACCGCGCCTAGTGGATTATTCTTAGATAATCATGGATGG
ATTTTTCCAACACCCCGCCAGCCCCCGCCCCTGCTGGGTTTGCAGGTTTGGGGGCGTGACAGTTATTGCA
GGGGTTCGTGACAGTTATTGCAGGGGGGCGTGACAGTTATTGCAGGGGTTCGTGACAGTTAGTACGGGAG
TGACGGGCACTGGCTGGCAATGTCTAGCAACGGCAGGCATTTCGGCTGAGGGTAAAAGAACTTTCCGCTA
AGCGATAGACTGTATGTAAACACAGTATTGCAAGGACGCGGAACATGCCTCATGTGGCGGCCCTCGCGAG
AATTAATTCAGATAAAAAAAATCCTTAGCTTTCGCTAAGGATGATTTCTAGCGATGACCCTGCTGATTGG
TTCGCTGACCGTAGACTGGTTGGCTTGGTTTCATCAGCCATCCGCTTGCCCTCATCTGTTACGCCGGCGG
TAGCCGGCCAGCCTCGCAGAGCAGGATTCCCGTTGAGCACCGCCAGGTGCGAATAAGGGACAGTGAAGAA
GGAACACCCGCTCGCGGGTGGGCCTACTTCACCTATCCTGCCCGGCTGACGCCGTTGGATACACCAAGGA
AAGTCTACACGAACCCTTTGGCAAAATCCTGTATATCGTGCGACATCGCGCGCGCGCGCGCGGATGCTAG
CGGCGCGCCAAAAAAAAGCCCGCTCATTA
Features (pLannotate 1.2.2; 21 found; start..end, strand, type, name):
     19..813     -  CDS            KanR: aminoglycoside phosphotransferase; aphA-3; confers resistance to kanamycin
    820..876     -  CDS            GmR (fragment): gentamycin acetyltransferase; aacC1; confers resistance to gentamycin
   1052..1075    -  promoter       Pc promoter (fragment): intI1 (promoter lies within the coding sequence); class 1 integron promoter
   1055..1198    -  CDS            YPR2_ECOLX (fragment): Protein predicted: Swiss-Prot protein existence level 4. From Escherichia coli.
   1475..1494    +  misc_feature   BioBrick prefix: BioBrick prefix for parts that start with "ATG"
   1497..2108    -  CDS            CymR: cumate repressor (Mullick et al., 2006); cymR from Pseudomonas putida
   2512..2539    +  protein_bind   CuO: CymR-binding P2 operator sequence from the p-cmt operon of Pseudomonas putida (Mullick et al., 2006) CymR
   2600..2617    +  CDS            7xHis (fragment): 6xHis affinity tag
   5413..5440    +  terminator     T7Te terminator: phage T7 early transcription terminator
   5572..5599    +  terminator     rrnB T2 terminator: transcription terminator T2 from the E. coli rrnB gene
   5714..5754    +  CDS            lacI (fragment): lac repressor; lacI; The lac repressor binds to the lac operator to inhibit transcription in E. coli. This inhibition can be relieved by adding lactose or isopropyl-β-D-thiogalactopyranoside (IPTG).
   6031..6882    -  CDS            RSF1010 RepC (fragment): replication protein C of the broad-host-range plasmid RSF1010 (Scholz et al., 1989); repC
   6869..7708    -  CDS            RSF1010 RepA: replication protein A of the broad-host-range plasmid RSF1010 (Scholz et al., 1989); repA
   7700..7774    -  ncRNA          Plasmid R1162: Accession: RF00043 - R1162-like plasmid antisense RNA
   8222..10348   -  CDS            mobA: MOBA2_ECOLX - Also known as repB. Experimental evidence at protein level: Swiss-Prot protein existence level 1. Part of the relaxosome complex that is responsible for plasmid transfer during conjugation. Locally unwinds DNA and catalyzes the cleavage of one of the DNA strands at oriT. The cleaved strand is then transferred through the dedicated type IV secretion apparatus. MobA remains covalently linked at the 5' end of the strand, and once in the recipient cell, it probably catalyzes the rejoining of the two ends of the strand, re-forming the circular plasmid DNA. The primase activity of MobA
  10429..10516   -  oriT           RSF1010 oriT: origin of transfer of the broad-host-range plasmid RSF1010 (Scholz et al., 1989)
  10547..10828   +  CDS            mobC: MOBC_ECOLX - Protein predicted: Swiss-Prot protein existence level 4. This protein is essential to promote the specific transfer of the plasmid in the presence of conjugative plasmids. From Escherichia coli.
  10858..11252   +  rep_origin     RSF1010 oriV: replication origin of the broad-host-range plasmid RSF1010; requires the RSF1010 RepA/B/C proteins for replication (Scholz et al., 1989)
  11417..11458   -  terminator     bacterial terminator: putative bacterial transcription terminator
  11496..11521   -  CDS            traJ (fragment): oriT-recognizing protein; traJ
  11554..11663   -  oriT           oriT: incP origin of transfer
