[The description below was written by a language model from this plasmid's Addgene catalogue record and pLannotate feature annotations shown in this document.]
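Description:
pXD80ENSF25-Pct3-(–)-Eddh(nHis6)(G3C) is a bacterial expression plasmid of about 11.8 kb built on the pXD68Kan2 backbone. It is designed to produce a gut bacterial enzyme in Gordonibacter urolithinfaciens DSM 27213 and is maintained at low copy in E. coli DH5alpha. The feature table shows that replication relies on the broad-host-range RSF1010 system: oriV together with the RepA and RepC genes (RepC annotated as a fragment) and a mobA/repB reading frame, which supplies the primase function. An R1162-like antisense RNA is also annotated in this region. The RSF1010 oriT, mobA and mobC, plus a separate incP-type oriT with a traJ fragment, indicate that the plasmid can be mobilised by conjugation when transfer functions are supplied in trans. Selection is by kanamycin through an aphA-3 aminoglycoside phosphotransferase gene. Short gentamicin-resistance, integron Pc promoter and lacI fragments appear to be remnants of earlier backbone versions.

The insert encodes (–)-Eddh, the (–)-dihydroxyenterodiol dehydroxylase (locus C1877_07250) from Gordonibacter pamelaeae 3C, carrying an N-terminal His6 tag. The enzyme coding sequence itself is not annotated. It presumably lies in the unannotated stretch of roughly 2.8 kb between the His tag and the downstream T7Te and rrnB T2 terminators. Expression is cumate-inducible: a divergently oriented cymR gene supplies the Pseudomonas putida repressor, which binds the CuO operator upstream of the tagged reading frame and is released when cumate is added. The promoter, named Pct3 in the construct name, is not otherwise described in the record. The stated purpose is expression of the tagged dehydroxylase in a Gordonibacter host for protein purification, in the context of work on gut bacterial metabolism of dietary polyphenols.
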