Addgene plasmid #233873: pXD80ENSF25-Pct3-(–)-Eddh(nHis6)(G3C)
Purpose: Expresses His-tagged Gordonibacter pamelaeae 3C (–)-Eddh with a cumate inducible promoter in Gordonibacter urolithinfaciens DSM 27213 for protein purification
Depositing lab: Emily Balskus. Depositing organization: Harvard University. Publication: Enantiocomplementary Gut Bacterial Enzymes Metabolize Dietary Polyphenols. Dong X, Bae M, Le C, Aguilar Ramos MA, Balskus EP. J Am Chem Soc. 2025 Mar 5;147(9):7231-7244. doi: 10.1021/jacs.4c09892. Epub 2025 Feb 24. PubMed 39993729.
Backbone
  Vector backbone: pXD68Kan2
  Vector type: Bacterial Expression
Growth in bacteria
  Bacterial resistance: Kanamycin, 50 μg/mL
  Growth temperature: 37°C
  Growth strain: DH5alpha
  Copy number: Low Copy
Gene/Insert
  Gene/Insert name: (–)-Eddh (alt names: (–)-dihydroxyenterodiol dehydroxylase; C1877_07250)
  Species: Gordonibacter pamelaeae
  Tag / fusion protein: His (N terminal on insert)
Terms and licenses: Academic/Nonprofit Terms; Industry Terms: Not Available to Industry
How to cite: pXD80ENSF25-Pct3-(–)-Eddh(nHis6)(G3C) was a gift from Emily Balskus (Addgene plasmid # 233873 ; http://n2t.net/addgene:233873 ; RRID:Addgene_233873)
